>Addgene plasmid #31740 | GFP-Rab18 | addgene partial sequence | sequence record 37971 | EGFP-C 5'-CATGGTCCTGCTGGAGTTCGTG-3'
CTGTACAAGCACCGGTATACAAGTTTGTACAAAAAAGCAGGCTCCGCGGCCGCCCCCTTCACCCACACAA
TGGCTGATCGGGCTATCAAGCTGCTGGTGATCGGGGAAAGCGGCGTGGGCAAGTCCAGTTTGATACGTCG
CTTCGTGGAGAACAAGTTCGACCAGAACCATGACGTCACGATTGGCATGGACTTCAAGAGCAAAGTGATG
CAGGTGGACGGCATAGACTACAAGGTGGCCCTGTGGGATACGGCGGGCGCCGAGAGATTCCGCAGCCTGA
CGCCCAGTTTCTATCGGAAGGCTCTGGGCGCCATTCTAGTGTACGACATCACCAGCAGGGACAGCCTGGT
CAAGCTGGAAACCTGGCTGGCTGAACTGGATAGCTACAGCGACAATCCCAACATTGCCATCATTGTGGTA
GGCAACAAGATCGACGAGGAGCGAGTTGTGGATCGCGAGGAGGGTCGAAAGTTTGCCAGGAAGCACAGGG
CGCTCTTCATCGAGACCTCAGCCAAATGCGATCAGTTCGTCAGCGATGTGTTCAAAGATGTGGTGGAGAA
GATCGTCTCCTCCGAATACTTCAACAATGGCAATGCCTCCGCCGGTCTGGACATCGCCAGCGATCGGGAT
CTGGAGGCAAGCGCGTCTACGTGTTACTGTTGAAGGGTGGGCGCGCCGACCCAGCTTTCTTGTACAAAGT
GGTGACGTAAGCTAGCAGGATCTTTGTGAAGGAACCTTACTTCTGTGGTGTGACATAATTGGACAAACTA
CCTACAGAGATTTAAAGCTCTAAGGTAAATATAA
