[The description below was written by a language model from this plasmid's Addgene catalogue record.]
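Description:
GFP-Rab18 is an insect-cell expression plasmid built on pAGW, a destination vector from the Drosophila Gateway Collection. It is propagated in standard E. coli cloning strains under ampicillin selection; the record lists the copy number as unknown and does not describe the origin of replication or any selectable marker for insect cells. No feature table is provided, so the details below rest on the catalogue fields alone.

The insert is Drosophila melanogaster Rab18 (also known as Rab-RP4, CG3129), a small GTPase of the Rab family, whose members generally mark and regulate specific membrane compartments and trafficking steps. The coding sequence was introduced by Gateway recombination, which places it downstream of, and in frame with, a GFP tag supplied by the backbone, giving an N-terminally GFP-tagged Rab18. N-terminal tagging is the usual choice for Rab proteins because their C-terminal prenylation motifs, needed for membrane attachment, must remain free. Expression is driven by an Actin promoter, which typically gives strong constitutive expression in cultured Drosophila cells without the need for induction.

The construct is suited to transfection of Drosophila cell lines for live or fixed fluorescence imaging of Rab18-positive organelles. It was deposited in connection with a study of the kinesin-73 motor and its localization to Rab5-containing organelles, which suggests it served as one of a panel of fluorescent Rab markers for identifying the compartments with which the motor associates, although the record does not spell out its exact role in that work.
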