Addgene plasmid #31740: GFP-Rab18
Depositing lab: Ron Vale. Depositing organization: University of California, San Francisco (UCSF). Publication: Kinesin-73 is a processive motor that localizes to Rab5-containing organelles. Huckaba TM, Gennerich A, Wilhelm JE, Chishti AH, Vale RD. J Biol Chem. 2011 Mar 4;286(9):7457-67. Epub 2010 Dec 18. 10.1074/jbc.M110.167023 PubMed 21169635.
Backbone
  Vector backbone: pAGW
  Backbone manufacturer: Drosophila Gateway Collection
  Vector type: Insect Expression
Growth in bacteria
  Bacterial resistance: Ampicillin, 100 μg/mL
  Growth temperature: 37°C
  Growth strain: DH5alpha
  Copy number: Unknown
Gene/Insert
  Gene/Insert name: Rab18 (alt name: Rab-RP4)
  Species: D. melanogaster (fly)
  Entrez Gene: Rab18 (a.k.a. Dmel_CG3129, AAF46057, CG3129, DRABR4, DRabRP4, DmRab18, Dmel\CG3129, Rab-RP4, Rab-r4, Rab18/RP4, rab18)
  Promoter: Actin
  Tag / fusion protein: GFP (N terminal on backbone)
  Cloning method: Gateway Cloning
  Sequencing primers: 5′ EGFP-C
Terms and licenses: Academic/Nonprofit Terms; Industry Terms: Not Available to Industry
How to cite: GFP-Rab18 was a gift from Ron Vale (Addgene plasmid # 31740 ; http://n2t.net/addgene:31740 ; RRID:Addgene_31740)
